Addgene plasmid #21474: pLenti CMV V5-LUC Blast (w567-1)
Purpose: 3rd gen lentiviral V5-Luciferase expression vector, CMV promoter, Blast
Depositing lab: Eric Campeau. Depositing organization: University of Massachusetts, Worcester. Publication: A versatile viral system for expression and depletion of proteins in mammalian cells. Campeau E, Ruhl VE, Rodier F, Smith CL, Rahmberg BL, Fuss JO, Campisi J, Yaswen P, Cooper PK, Kaufman PD.. PLoS One. 2009 Aug 6;4(8):e6529. 10.1371/journal.pone.0006529 PubMed 19657394.
Backbone
  Vector backbone: p156RRL-sinPPT-CMV-GFP-PRE/Nhe I
  Backbone size w/o insert (bp): 7687
  Vector type: Mammalian Expression, Lentiviral, Luciferase
  Selectable markers: Blasticidin
Growth in bacteria
  Bacterial resistance: Ampicillin, 100 μg/mL
  Growth temperature: 37°C
  Growth strain: Stbl3
  Growth instructions: Stbl3, 37oC
  Copy number: High Copy
Gene/Insert
  Gene/Insert name: V5-LUC (alt name: Firefly Luciferase)
  Species: Firefly
  Insert size (bp): 1776
  Tag / fusion protein: V5 (N terminal on insert)
  Cloning method: Restriction Enzyme; 5′ cloning site Bam HI (not destroyed); 3′ cloning site Xba I (not destroyed)
  Sequencing primers: 5′ CMVforw; 3′ n/a
Resource information
  A portion of this plasmid was derived from a plasmid made by: Luciferase cDNA derived from the pGL3 plasmid.
Terms and licenses: Academic/Nonprofit Terms; Industry Terms: Not Available to Industry
How to cite: pLenti CMV V5-LUC Blast (w567-1) was a gift from Eric Campeau (Addgene plasmid # 21474 ; http://n2t.net/addgene:21474 ; RRID:Addgene_21474)
