[The description below was written by a language model from this plasmid's Addgene catalogue record and pLannotate feature annotations shown in this document.]
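Description:
pLenti CMV V5-LUC Blast (w567-1) is a third-generation, self-inactivating-type HIV-1 lentiviral transfer plasmid of about 9.5 kb for expressing V5-tagged firefly luciferase in mammalian cells. It was built on the p156RRL-sinPPT-CMV-GFP-PRE backbone. In bacteria it is maintained as a high-copy plasmid through a ColE1/pUC-type origin with ampicillin resistance (β-lactamase). An f1 origin and remnants of lac/lacZα cloning-vector sequence, along with T3 and T7 promoters, are also present in the backbone.

The viral genome is transcribed from a chimeric RSV promoter fused to a truncated 5' LTR, which makes packaging independent of Tat, as expected for a third-generation system. This is followed by the Ψ packaging signal with a partial gag sequence, the Rev response element for Rev-dependent nuclear export, and the cPPT/CTS. The payload is driven by the CMV immediate-early enhancer and promoter. It consists of an N-terminal V5 epitope tag fused to the luc+ firefly luciferase coding sequence, derived from pGL3. The insert is flanked by attB1 and attB2 Gateway recombination sites, although the record lists BamHI/XbaI restriction cloning. A short annotated SRα promoter fragment between the tag and luciferase is probably an incidental sequence match. A WPRE downstream enhances transcript expression. A separate SV40 promoter (with the bacterial EM7 promoter) drives blasticidin S deaminase, allowing blasticidin selection of transduced cells. The cassette ends with a truncated 3' LTR, followed by an SV40 polyadenylation signal and SV40 origin.

The construct serves to produce lentivirus for stable luciferase expression, giving a protein detectable by both bioluminescence and anti-V5 antibodies. This makes it useful as a reporter or control within its companion vector series.
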