Features (pLannotate 1.2.2; 33 found; start..end, strand, type, name):
     26..130     +  promoter       AmpR promoter: bla
    131..991     +  CDS            AmpR: β-lactamase; bla; confers resistance to ampicillin, carbenicillin, and related antibiotics
   1162..1750    +  rep_origin     ori: high-copy-number ColE1/pMB1/pBR322/pUC origin of replication
   1933..2025    +  CDS            lacI (fragment): lac repressor; lacI; The lac repressor binds to the lac operator to inhibit transcription in E. coli. This inhibition can be relieved by adding lactose or isopropyl-β-D-thiogalactopyranoside (IPTG).
   2038..2059    +  protein_bind   CAP binding site: CAP binding activates transcription in the presence of cAMP. E. coli catabolite activator protein
   2074..2104    +  promoter       lac promoter: promoter for the E. coli lac operon
   2112..2128    +  protein_bind   lac operator: The lac repressor binds to the lac operator to inhibit transcription in E. coli. This inhibition can be relieved by adding lactose or isopropyl-β-D-thiogalactopyranoside (IPTG). lac repressor encoded by lacI
   2173..2191    +  promoter       T3 promoter: promoter for bacteriophage T3 RNA polymerase
   2219..2445    +  promoter       RSV promoter: Rous sarcoma virus enhancer/promoter
   2446..2626    +  LTR            5' LTR (truncated): truncated 5' long terminal repeat (LTR) from HIV-1
   2673..2798    +  misc_feature   HIV-1 Ψ: packaging signal of human immunodeficiency virus type 1
   2782..3145    +  CDS            HIV-1 gag (fragment): gag protein from human immunodeficiency virus 1; gag
   3291..3524    +  misc_feature   RRE: The Rev response element (RRE) of HIV-1 allows for Rev-dependent mRNA export from the nucleus to the cytoplasm.
   3901..4001    +  CDS            Rev (fragment): human immunodeficiency virus 1 (HIV-1) Rev protein; rev; enhances nuclear export of unspliced and incompletely spliced viral mRNAs
   4020..4136    +  misc_feature   cPPT/CTS: central polypurine tract and central termination sequence of HIV-1
   4159..4462    +  enhancer       CMV enhancer: human cytomegalovirus immediate early enhancer
   4463..4666    +  promoter       CMV promoter: human cytomegalovirus (CMV) immediate early promoter
   4771..4795    +  protein_bind   attB1: mutant version of attB; recombination site for the Gateway® BP reaction BP Clonase™
   4807..4848    +  CDS            V5 tag: epitope tag from simian virus 5
   4873..4893    +  promoter       SRα promoter (fragment): hybrid promoter consisting of the SV40 early promoter plus part of the long terminal repeat of human T-lymphotrophic virus 1
   4924..6576    +  CDS            luciferase: firefly luciferase; luc+; enhanced luc+ version of the luciferase gene
   6583..6607    -  protein_bind   attB2: mutant version of attB; recombination site for the Gateway® BP reaction BP Clonase™
   6638..7226    +  misc_feature   WPRE: woodchuck hepatitis virus posttranscriptional regulatory element
   7282..7611    +  promoter       SV40 promoter: SV40 enhancer and early promoter
   7659..7706    +  promoter       EM7 promoter: synthetic bacterial promoter&nbsp
   7725..8123    +  CDS            BSD: blasticidin S deaminase; Aspergillus terreus BSD; confers resistance to blasticidin
   8140..8277    +  CDS            nef (fragment): NEF_HV1LA - Experimental evidence at protein level: Swiss-Prot protein existence level 1. Extracellular Nef protein targets CD4(+) T-lymphocytes for apoptosis by interacting with CXCR4 surface receptors. From Human immunodeficiency virus type 1 group M subtype B (isolate Lai) (HIV-1).
   8263..8443    +  LTR            5' LTR (truncated): truncated 5' long terminal repeat (LTR) from HIV-1
   8515..8636    +  polyA_signal   SV40 poly(A) signal: SV40 polyadenylation signal
   8676..8811    +  rep_origin     SV40 ori: SV40 origin of replication
   8832..8850    -  promoter       T7 promoter: promoter for bacteriophage T7 RNA polymerase
   8858..9013    +  CDS            lacZα (fragment): LacZα fragment of β-galactosidase; lacZ fragment
   9018..9446    +  rep_origin     f1 ori (sequence partly withheld): f1 bacteriophage origin of replication; arrow indicates direction of (+) strand synthesis
>Addgene plasmid #21474 | pLenti CMV V5-LUC Blast (w567-1) | addgene full sequence | sequence record 375336 | Addgene NGS Result
AGGTGGCACTTTTCGGGGAAATGTGCGCGGAACCCCTATTTGTTTATTTTTCTAAATACATTCAAATATG
TATCCGCTCATGAGACAATAACCCTGATAAATGCTTCAATAATATTGAAAAAGGAAGAGTATGAGTATTC
AACATTTCCGTGTCGCCCTTATTCCCTTTTTTGCGGCATTTTGCCTTCCTGTTTTTGCTCACCCAGAAAC
GCTGGTGAAAGTAAAAGATGCTGAAGATCAGTTGGGTGCACGAGTGGGTTACATCGAACTGGATCTCAAC
AGCGGTAAGATCCTTGAGAGTTTTCGCCCCGAAGAACGTTTTCCAATGATGAGCACTTTTAAAGTTCTGC
TATGTGGCGCGGTATTATCCCGTATTGACGCCGGGCAAGAGCAACTCGGTCGCCGCATACACTATTCTCA
GAATGACTTGGTTGAGTACTCACCAGTCACAGAAAAGCATCTTACGGATGGCATGACAGTAAGAGAATTA
TGCAGTGCTGCCATAACCATGAGTGATAACACTGCGGCCAACTTACTTCTGACAACGATCGGAGGACCGA
AGGAGCTAACCGCTTTTTTGCACAACATGGGGGATCATGTAACTCGCCTTGATCGTTGGGAACCGGAGCT
GAATGAAGCCATACCAAACGACGAGCGTGACACCACGATGCCTGTAGCAATGGCAACAACGTTGCGCAAA
CTATTAACTGGCGAACTACTTACTCTAGCTTCCCGGCAACAATTAATAGACTGGATGGAGGCGGATAAAG
TTGCAGGACCACTTCTGCGCTCGGCCCTTCCGGCTGGCTGGTTTATTGCTGATAAATCTGGAGCCGGTGA
GCGTGGGTCTCGCGGTATCATTGCAGCACTGGGGCCAGATGGTAAGCCCTCCCGTATCGTAGTTATCTAC
ACGACGGGGAGTCAGGCAACTATGGATGAACGAAATAGACAGATCGCTGAGATAGGTGCCTCACTGATTA
AGCATTGGTAACTGTCAGACCAAGTTTACTCATATATACTTTAGATTGATTTAAAACTTCATTTTTAATT
TAAAAGGATCTAGGTGAAGATCCTTTTTGATAATCTCATGACCAAAATCCCTTAACGTGAGTTTTCGTTC
CACTGAGCGTCAGACCCCGTAGAAAAGATCAAAGGATCTTCTTGAGATCCTTTTTTTCTGCGCGTAATCT
GCTGCTTGCAAACAAAAAAACCACCGCTACCAGCGGTGGTTTGTTTGCCGGATCAAGAGCTACCAACTCT
TTTTCCGAAGGTAACTGGCTTCAGCAGAGCGCAGATACCAAATACTGTTCTTCTAGTGTAGCCGTAGTTA
GGCCACCACTTCAAGAACTCTGTAGCACCGCCTACATACCTCGCTCTGCTAATCCTGTTACCAGTGGCTG
CTGCCAGTGGCGATAAGTCGTGTCTTACCGGGTTGGACTCAAGACGATAGTTACCGGATAAGGCGCAGCG
GTCGGGCTGAACGGGGGGTTCGTGCACACAGCCCAGCTTGGAGCGAACGACCTACACCGAACTGAGATAC
CTACAGCGTGAGCTATGAGAAAGCGCCACGCTTCCCGAAGGGAGAAAGGCGGACAGGTATCCGGTAAGCG
GCAGGGTCGGAACAGGAGAGCGCACGAGGGAGCTTCCAGGGGGAAACGCCTGGTATCTTTATAGTCCTGT
CGGGTTTCGCCACCTCTGACTTGAGCGTCGATTTTTGTGATGCTCGTCAGGGGGGCGGAGCCTATGGAAA
AACGCCAGCAACGCGGCCTTTTTACGGTTCCTGGCCTTTTGCTGGCCTTTTGCTCACATGTTCTTTCCTG
CGTTATCCCCTGATTCTGTGGATAACCGTATTACCGCCTTTGAGTGAGCTGATACCGCTCGCCGCAGCCG
AACGACCGAGCGCAGCGAGTCAGTGAGCGAGGAAGCGGAAGAGCGCCCAATACGCAAACCGCCTCTCCCC
GCGCGTTGGCCGATTCATTAATGCAGCTGGCACGACAGGTTTCCCGACTGGAAAGCGGGCAGTGAGCGCA
ACGCAATTAATGTGAGTTAGCTCACTCATTAGGCACCCCAGGCTTTACACTTTATGCTTCCGGCTCGTAT
GTTGTGTGGAATTGTGAGCGGATAACAATTTCACACAGGAAACAGCTATGACCATGATTACGCCAAGCGC
GCAATTAACCCTCACTAAAGGGAACAAAAGCTGGAGCTGCAAGCTTAATGTAGTCTTATGCAATACTCTT
GTAGTCTTGCAACATGGTAACGATGAGTTAGCAACATGCCTTACAAGGAGAGAAAAAGCACCGTGCATGC
CGATTGGTGGAAGTAAGGTGGTACGATCGTGCCTTATTAGGAAGGCAACAGACGGGTCTGACATGGATTG
GACGAACCACTGAATTGCCGCATTGCAGAGATATTGTATTTAAGTGCCTAGCTCGATACATAAACGGGTC
TCTCTGGTTAGACCAGATCTGAGCCTGGGAGCTCTCTGGCTAACTAGGGAACCCACTGCTTAAGCCTCAA
TAAAGCTTGCCTTGAGTGCTTCAAGTAGTGTGTGCCCGTCTGTTGTGTGACTCTGGTAACTAGAGATCCC
TCAGACCCTTTTAGTCAGTGTGGAAAATCTCTAGCAGTGGCGCCCGAACAGGGACTTGAAAGCGAAAGGG
AAACCAGAGGAGCTCTCTCGACGCAGGACTCGGCTTGCTGAAGCGCGCACGGCAAGAGGCGAGGGGCGGC
GACTGGTGAGTACGCCAAAAATTTTGACTAGCGGAGGCTAGAAGGAGAGAGATGGGTGCGAGAGCGTCAG
TATTAAGCGGGGGAGAATTAGATCGCGATGGGAAAAAATTCGGTTAAGGCCAGGGGGAAAGAAAAAATAT
AAATTAAAACATATAGTATGGGCAAGCAGGGAGCTAGAACGATTCGCAGTTAATCCTGGCCTGTTAGAAA
CATCAGAAGGCTGTAGACAAATACTGGGACAGCTACAACCATCCCTTCAGACAGGATCAGAAGAACTTAG
ATCATTATATAATACAGTAGCAACCCTCTATTGTGTGCATCAAAGGATAGAGATAAAAGACACCAAGGAA
GCTTTAGACAAGATAGAGGAAGAGCAAAACAAAAGTAAGACCACCGCACAGCAAGCGGCCGCTGATCTTC
AGACCTGGAGGAGGAGATATGAGGGACAATTGGAGAAGTGAATTATATAAATATAAAGTAGTAAAAATTG
AACCATTAGGAGTAGCACCCACCAAGGCAAAGAGAAGAGTGGTGCAGAGAGAAAAAAGAGCAGTGGGAAT
AGGAGCTTTGTTCCTTGGGTTCTTGGGAGCAGCAGGAAGCACTATGGGCGCAGCGTCAATGACGCTGACG
GTACAGGCCAGACAATTATTGTCTGGTATAGTGCAGCAGCAGAACAATTTGCTGAGGGCTATTGAGGCGC
AACAGCATCTGTTGCAACTCACAGTCTGGGGCATCAAGCAGCTCCAGGCAAGAATCCTGGCTGTGGAAAG
ATACCTAAAGGATCAACAGCTCCTGGGGATTTGGGGTTGCTCTGGAAAACTCATTTGCACCACTGCTGTG
CCTTGGAATGCTAGTTGGAGTAATAAATCTCTGGAACAGATTTGGAATCACACGACCTGGATGGAGTGGG
ACAGAGAAATTAACAATTACACAAGCTTAATACACTCCTTAATTGAAGAATCGCAAAACCAGCAAGAAAA
GAATGAACAAGAATTATTGGAATTAGATAAATGGGCAAGTTTGTGGAATTGGTTTAACATAACAAATTGG
CTGTGGTATATAAAATTATTCATAATGATAGTAGGAGGCTTGGTAGGTTTAAGAATAGTTTTTGCTGTAC
TTTCTATAGTGAATAGAGTTAGGCAGGGATATTCACCATTATCGTTTCAGACCCACCTCCCAACCCCGAG
GGGACCCGACAGGCCCGAAGGAATAGAAGAAGAAGGTGGAGAGAGAGACAGAGACAGATCCATTCGATTA
GTGAACGGATCTCGACGGTATCGGTTAACTTTTAAAAGAAAAGGGGGGATTGGGGGGTACAGTGCAGGGG
AAAGAATAGTAGACATAATAGCAACAGACATACAAACTAAAGAATTACAAAAACAAATTACAAAATTCAA
AATTTTATCGATAAGCTTGGGAGTTCCGCGTTACATAACTTACGGTAAATGGCCCGCCTGGCTGACCGCC
CAACGACCCCCGCCCATTGACGTCAATAATGACGTATGTTCCCATAGTAACGCCAATAGGGACTTTCCAT
TGACGTCAATGGGTGGAGTATTTACGGTAAACTGCCCACTTGGCAGTACATCAAGTGTATCATATGCCAA
GTACGCCCCCTATTGACGTCAATGACGGTAAATGGCCCGCCTGGCATTATGCCCAGTACATGACCTTATG
GGACTTTCCTACTTGGCAGTACATCTACGTATTAGTCATCGCTATTACCATGGTGATGCGGTTTTGGCAG
TACATCAATGGGCGTGGATAGCGGTTTGACTCACGGGGATTTCCAAGTCTCCACCCCATTGACGTCAATG
GGAGTTTGTTTTGGCACCAAAATCAACGGGACTTTCCAAAATGTCGTAACAACTCCGCCCCATTGACGCA
AATGGGCGGTAGGCGTGTACGGTGGGAGGTCTATATAAGCAGAGCTCGTTTAGTGAACCGTCAGATCGCC
TGGAGACGCCATCCACGCTGTTTTGACCTCCATAGAAGACACCGACTCTAGTCCAGTGTGGTGGAATTCT
GCAGATATCAACAAGTTTGTACAAAAAAGCAGGCTCCACCATGGAAGGTAAGCCTATCCCTAACCCTCTC
CTCGGTCTCGATTCTACGGGATCCATGGGAACCAATTCAGTCCCTAGGCTTTTGCAAAAAGCTTGGCATT
CCGGTACTGTTGGTAAAGCCACCATGGAAGACGCCAAAAACATAAAGAAAGGCCCGGCGCCATTCTATCC
GCTGGAAGATGGAACCGCTGGAGAGCAACTGCATAAGGCTATGAAGAGATACGCCCTGGTTCCTGGAACA
ATTGCTTTTACAGATGCACATATCGAGGTGGACATCACTTACGCTGAGTACTTCGAAATGTCCGTTCGGT
TGGCAGAAGCTATGAAACGATATGGGCTGAATACAAATCACAGAATCGTCGTATGCAGTGAAAACTCTCT
TCAATTCTTTATGCCGGTGTTGGGCGCGTTATTTATCGGAGTTGCAGTTGCGCCCGCGAACGACATTTAT
AATGAACGTGAATTGCTCAACAGTATGGGCATTTCGCAGCCTACCGTGGTGTTCGTTTCCAAAAAGGGGT
TGCAAAAAATTTTGAACGTGCAAAAAAAGCTCCCAATCATCCAAAAAATTATTATCATGGATTCTAAAAC
GGATTACCAGGGATTTCAGTCGATGTACACGTTCGTCACATCTCATCTACCTCCCGGTTTTAATGAATAC
GATTTTGTGCCAGAGTCCTTCGATAGGGACAAGACAATTGCACTGATCATGAACTCCTCTGGATCTACTG
GTCTGCCTAAAGGTGTCGCTCTGCCTCATAGAACTGCCTGCGTGAGATTCTCGCATGCCAGAGATCCTAT
TTTTGGCAATCAAATCATTCCGGATACTGCGATTTTAAGTGTTGTTCCATTCCATCACGGTTTTGGAATG
TTTACTACACTCGGATATTTGATATGTGGATTTCGAGTCGTCTTAATGTATAGATTTGAAGAAGAGCTGT
TTCTGAGGAGCCTTCAGGATTACAAGATTCAAAGTGCGCTGCTGGTGCCAACCCTATTCTCCTTCTTCGC
CAAAAGCACTCTGATTGACAAATACGATTTATCTAATTTACACGAAATTGCTTCTGGTGGCGCTCCCCTC
TCTAAGGAAGTCGGGGAAGCGGTTGCCAAGAGGTTCCATCTGCCAGGTATCAGGCAAGGATATGGGCTCA
CTGAGACTACATCAGCTATTCTGATTACACCCGAGGGGGATGATAAACCGGGCGCGGTCGGTAAAGTTGT
TCCATTTTTTGAAGCGAAGGTTGTGGATCTGGATACCGGGAAAACGCTGGGCGTTAATCAAAGAGGCGAA
CTGTGTGTGAGAGGTCCTATGATTATGTCCGGTTATGTAAACAATCCGGAAGCGACCAACGCCTTGATTG
ACAAGGATGGATGGCTACATTCTGGAGACATAGCTTACTGGGACGAAGACGAACACTTCTTCATCGTTGA
CCGCCTGAAGTCTCTGATTAAGTACAAAGGCTATCAGGTGGCTCCCGCTGAATTGGAATCCATCTTGCTC
CAACACCCCAACATCTTCGACGCAGGTGTCGCAGGTCTTCCCGACGATGACGCCGGTGAACTTCCCGCCG
CCGTTGTTGTTTTGGAGCACGGAAAGACGATGACGGAAAAAGAGATCGTGGATTACGTCGCCAGTCAAGT
AACAACCGCGAAAAAGTTGCGCGGAGGAGTTGTGTTTGTGGACGAAGTACCGAAAGGTCTTACCGGAAAA
CTCGACGCAAGAAAAATCAGAGAGATCCTCATAAAGGCCAAGAAGGGCGGAAAGATCGCCGTGTAATTCT
AGACCCAGCTTTCTTGTACAAAGTGGTTGATATCCAGCACAGTGGCGGCCGCTCGACAATCAACCTCTGG
ATTACAAAATTTGTGAAAGATTGACTGGTATTCTTAACTATGTTGCTCCTTTTACGCTATGTGGATACGC
TGCTTTAATGCCTTTGTATCATGCTATTGCTTCCCGTATGGCTTTCATTTTCTCCTCCTTGTATAAATCC
TGGTTGCTGTCTCTTTATGAGGAGTTGTGGCCCGTTGTCAGGCAACGTGGCGTGGTGTGCACTGTGTTTG
CTGACGCAACCCCCACTGGTTGGGGCATTGCCACCACCTGTCAGCTCCTTTCCGGGACTTTCGCTTTCCC
CCTCCCTATTGCCACGGCGGAACTCATCGCCGCCTGCCTTGCCCGCTGCTGGACAGGGGCTCGGCTGTTG
GGCACTGACAATTCCGTGGTGTTGTCGGGGAAGCTGACGTCCTTTCCATGGCTGCTCGCCTGTGTTGCCA
CCTGGATTCTGCGCGGGACGTCCTTCTGCTACGTCCCTTCGGCCCTCAATCCAGCGGACCTTCCTTCCCG
CGGCCTGCTGCCGGCTCTGCGGCCTCTTCCGCGTCTTCGCCTTCGCCCTCAGACGAGTCGGATCTCCCTT
TGGGCCGCCTCCCCGCCTGGAATTCTGCAGATATCCGGTTAGTAATGAGTTTGGAATTAATTCTGTGGAA
TGTGTGTCAGTTAGGGTGTGGAAAGTCCCCAGGCTCCCCAGCAGGCAGAAGTATGCAAAGCATGCATCTC
AATTAGTCAGCAACCAGGTGTGGAAAGTCCCCAGGCTCCCCAGCAGGCAGAAGTATGCAAAGCATGCATC
TCAATTAGTCAGCAACCATAGTCCCGCCCCTAACTCCGCCCATCCCGCCCCTAACTCCGCCCAGTTCCGC
CCATTCTCCGCCCCATGGCTGACTAATTTTTTTTATTTATGCAGAGGCCGAGGCCGCCTCTGCCTCTGAG
CTATTCCAGAAGTAGTGAGGAGGCTTTTTTGGAGGCCTAGGCTTTTGCAAAAAGCTCCCGGGAGCTTGTA
TATCCATTTTCGGATCTGATCAGCACGTGTTGACAATTAATCATCGGCATAGTATATCGGCATAGTATAA
TACGACAAGGTGAGGAACTAAACCATGGCCAAGCCTTTGTCTCAAGAAGAATCCACCCTCATTGAAAGAG
CAACGGCTACAATCAACAGCATCCCCATCTCTGAAGACTACAGCGTCGCCAGCGCAGCTCTCTCTAGCGA
CGGCCGCATCTTCACTGGTGTCAATGTATATCATTTTACTGGGGGACCTTGTGCAGAACTCGTGGTGCTG
GGCACTGCTGCTGCTGCGGCAGCTGGCAACCTGACTTGTATCGTCGCGATCGGAAATGAGAACAGGGGCA
TCTTGAGCCCCTGCGGACGGTGCCGACAGGTGCTTCTCGATCTGCATCCTGGGATCAAAGCCATAGTGAA
GGACAGTGATGGACAGCCGACGGCAGTTGGGATTCGTGAATTGCTGCCCTCTGGTTATGTGTGGGAGGGC
TAAGCACAATTCGAGCTCGGTACCTTTAAGACCAATGACTTACAAGGCAGCTGTAGATCTTAGCCACTTT
TTAAAAGAAAAGGGGGGACTGGAAGGGCTAGCTCACTCCCAACGAAGACAAGATCTGCTTTTTGCTTGTA
CTGGGTCTCTCTGGTTAGACCAGATCTGAGCCTGGGAGCTCTCTGGCTAACTAGGGAACCCACTGCTTAA
GCCTCAATAAAGCTTGCCTTGAGTGCTTCAAGTAGTGTGTGCCCGTCTGTTGTGTGACTCTGGTAACTAG
AGATCCCTCAGACCCTTTTAGTCAGTGTGGAAAATCTCTAGCAGTAGTAGTTCATGTCATCTTATTATTC
AGTATTTATAACTTGCAAAGAAATGAATATCAGAGAGTGAGAGGAACTTGTTTATTGCAGCTTATAATGG
TTACAAATAAAGCAATAGCATCACAAATTTCACAAATAAAGCATTTTTTTCACTGCATTCTAGTTGTGGT
TTGTCCAAACTCATCAATGTATCTTATCATGTCTGGCTCTAGCTATCCCGCCCCTAACTCCGCCCATCCC
GCCCCTAACTCCGCCCAGTTCCGCCCATTCTCCGCCCCATGGCTGACTAATTTTTTTTATTTATGCAGAG
GCCGAGGCCGCCTCGGCCTCTGAGCTATTCCAGAAGTAGTGAGGAGGCTTTTTTGGAGGCCTAGGGACGT
ACCCAATTCGCCCTATAGTGAGTCGTATTACGCGCGCTCACTGGCCGTCGTTTTACAACGTCGTGACTGG
GAAAACCCTGGCGTTACCCAACTTAATCGCCTTGCAGCACATCCCCCTTTCGCCAGCTGGCGTAATAGCG
AAGAGGCCCGCACCGATCGCCCTTCCCAACAGTTGCGCAGCCTGAATGGCGAATGGG
[124 nt withheld, positions 9018-9141]
C
[91 nt withheld, positions 9143-9233]
A
[49 nt withheld, positions 9235-9283]
CCTTTGACGTTGGAGTCCACGTTCTTT
[37 nt withheld, positions 9311-9347]
ACCCTATCTCGGTCTATTCTTTTGATTTATAAGGGATTTTGCCGATTTCGGCCTATTGGTTAAAAAATGA
GCTGATTTAACAAAAATTTAACGCGAATTTTAACAAAATATTAACGCTTACAATTT
