>Addgene plasmid #21474 | pLenti CMV V5-LUC Blast (w567-1) | addgene partial sequence | sequence record 27259 | LucNrev 5'-CCTTATGCAGTTGCTCTCC-3'
ATGGCGCCGGGCCTTTCTTTATGTTTTTGGCGTCTTCCATGGTGGCTTTACCAACAGTACCGGAATGCCA
AGCTTTTTGCAAAAGCCTAGGGACTGAATTGGTTCCCATGGATCCCGTAGAATCGAGACCGAGGAGAGGG
TTAGGGATAGGCTTACCTTCCATGGTGGAGCCTGCTTTTTTGTACAAACTTGTTGATATCTGCAGAATTC
CACCACACTGGACTAGAGTCGGTGTCTTCTATGGAGGTCAAAACAGCGTGGATGGCGTCTCCAGGCGATC
TGACGGTTCACTAAACGAGCTCTGCTTATATAGACCTCCCACCGTACACGCCTACCGCCCATTTGCGTCA
ATGGGGCGGAGTTGTTACGACATTTTGGAAAGTCCCGTTGATTTTGGTGCCAAAACAAACTCCCATTGAC
GTCAATGGGGTGGAGACTTGGAAATCCCCGTGAGTCAAACCGCTATCCACGCCCATTGATGTACTGCCAA
AACCGCATCACCATGGTAATAGCGATGACTAATACGTAGATGTACTGCCAAGTAGGAAAGTCCCATAAGG
TCATGTACTGGGCATAATGCCAGGCGGGCCATTTACCGTCATTGACGTCAATAGGGGGCGTACTTGGCAT
ATGATACACTTGATGTACTGCCAAGTGGGCAGTTTACCGTAAATACTCCACCCATTGACGTCAATGGAAA
GTCCCTATTGGCGTTACTATGGGAACATACGTCATTATTGACGTCAATGGGCGGGGGTCGTTGGGCGGTC
AGCCAGGCGGGCCATTTACCGTAAGTTATGTAACGCGG
