>Addgene plasmid #21474 | pLenti CMV V5-LUC Blast (w567-1) | addgene partial sequence | sequence record 135612 | CMV-F 5'-CGCAAATGGGCGGTAGGCGTG-3'
TGAACCGTCAGATCGCCTGGAGACGCCATCCACGCTGTTTTGACCTCCATAGAAGACACCGACTCTAGTC
CAGTGTGGTGGAATTCTGCAGATATCAACAAGTTTGTACAAAAAAGCAGGCTCCACCATGGAAGGTAAGC
CTATCCCTAACCCTCTCCTCGGTCTCGATTCTACGGGATCCATGGGAACCAATTCAGTCCCTAGGCTTTT
GCAAAAAGCTTGGCATTCCGGTACTGTTGGTAAAGCCACCATGGAAGACGCCAAAAACATAAAGAAAGGC
CCGGCGCCATTCTATCCGCTGGAAGATGGAACCGCTGGAGAGCAACTGCATAAGGCTATGAAGAGATACG
CCCTGGTTCCTGGAACAATTGCTTTTACAGATGCACATATCGAGGTGGACATCACTTACGCTGAGTACTT
CGAAATGTCCGTTCGGTTGGCAGAAGCTATGAAACGATATGGGCTGAATACAAATCACAGAATCGTCGTA
TGCAGTGAAAACTCTCTTCAATTCTTTATGCCGGTGTTGGGCGCGTTATTTATCGGAGTTGCAGTTGCGC
CCGCGAACGACATTTATAATGAACGTGAATTGCTCAACAGTATGGG
